>Addgene plasmid #77564 | GUCY2C gRNA (BRDN0001148670) | addgene full sequence | sequence record 188006 | Addgene Assembled Sequence
CCCGGGTGCAAAGATGGATAAAGTTTTAAACAGAGAGGAATCTTTGCAGCTAATGGACCTTCTAGGTCTT
GAAAGGAGTGGGAATTGGCTCCGGTGCCCGTCAGTGGGCAGAGCGCACATCGCCCACAGTCCCCGAGAAG
TTGGGGGGAGGGGTCGGCAATTGATCCGGTGCCTAGAGAAGGTGGCGCGGGGTAAACTGGGAAAGTGATG
TCGTGTACTGGCTCCGCCTTTTTCCCGAGGGTGGGGGAGAACCGTATATAAGTGCAGTAGTCGCCGTGAA
CGTTCTTTTTCGCAACGGGTTTGCCGCCAGAACACAGGTAAGTGCCGTGTGTGGTTCCCGCGGGCCTGGC
CTCTTTACGGGTTATGGCCCTTGCGTGCCTTGAATTACTTCCACCTGGCTGCAGTACGTGATTCTTGATC
CCGAGCTTCGGGTTGGAAGTGGGTGGGAGAGTTCGAGGCCTTGCGCTTAAGGAGCCCCTTCGCCTCGTGC
TTGAGTTGAGGCCTGGCCTGGGCGCTGGGGCCGCCGCGTGCGAATCTGGTGGCACCTTCGCGCCTGTCTC
GCTGCTTTCGATAAGTCTCTAGCCATTTAAAATTTTTGATGACCTGCTGCGACGCTTTTTTTCTGGCAAG
ATAGTCTTGTAAATGCGGGCCAAGATCTGCACACTGGTATTTCGGTTTTTGGGGCCGCGGGCGGCGACGG
GGCCCGTGCGTCCCAGCGCACATGTTCGGCGAGGCGGGGCCTGCGAGCGCGGCCACCGAGAATCGGACGG
GGGTAGTCTCAAGCTGGCCGGCCTGCTCTGGTGCCTGGCCTCGCGCCGCCGTGTATCGCCCCGCCCTGGG
CGGCAAGGCTGGCCCGGTCGGCACCAGTTGCGTGAGCGGAAAGATGGCCGCTTCCCGGCCCTGCTGCAGG
GAGCTCAAAATGGAGGACGCGGCGCTCGGGAGAGCGGGCGGGTGAGTCACCCACACAAAGGAAAAGGGCC
TTTCCGTCCTCAGCCGTCGCTTCATGTGACTCCACGGAGTACCGGGCGCCGTCCAGGCACCTCGATTAGT
TCTCGAGCTTTTGGAGTACGTCGTCTTTAGGTTGGGGGGAGGGGTTTTATGCGATGGAGTTTCCCCACAC
TGAGTGGGTGGAGACTGAAGTTAGGCCAGCTTGGCACTTGATGTAATTCTCCTTGGAATTTGCCCTTTTT
GAGTTTGGATCTTGGTTCATTCTCAAGCCTCAGACAGTGGTTCAAAGTTTTTTTCTTCCATTTCAGGTGT
CGTGACGTACGGCCACCATGACCGAGTACAAGCCCACGGTGCGCCTCGCCACCCGCGACGACGTCCCCAG
GGCCGTACGCACCCTCGCCGCCGCGTTCGCCGACTACCCCGCCACGCGCCACACCGTCGATCCGGACCGC
CACATCGAGCGGGTCACCGAGCTGCAAGAACTCTTCCTCACGCGCGTCGGGCTCGACATCGGCAAGGTGT
GGGTCGCGGACGACGGCGCCGCCGTGGCGGTCTGGACCACGCCGGAGAGCGTCGAAGCGGGGGCGGTGTT
CGCCGAGATCGGCCCGCGCATGGCCGAGTTGAGCGGTTCCCGGCTGGCCGCGCAGCAACAGATGGAAGGC
CTCCTGGCGCCGCACCGGCCCAAGGAGCCCGCGTGGTTCCTGGCCACCGTCGGAGTCTCGCCCGACCACC
AGGGCAAGGGTCTGGGCAGCGCCGTCGTGCTCCCCGGAGTGGAGGCGGCCGAGCGCGCCGGGGTGCCCGC
CTTCCTGGAGACCTCCGCGCCCCGCAACCTCCCCTTCTACGAGCGGCTCGGCTTCACCGTCACCGCCGAC
GTCGAGGTGCCCGAAGGACCGCGCACCTGGTGCATGACCCGCAAGCCCGGTGCCTGAACGCGTTAAGTCG
ACAATCAACCTCTGGATTACAAAATTTGTGAAAGATTGACTGGTATTCTTAACTATGTTGCTCCTTTTAC
GCTATGTGGATACGCTGCTTTAATGCCTTTGTATCATGCTATTGCTTCCCGTATGGCTTTCATTTTCTCC
TCCTTGTATAAATCCTGGTTGCTGTCTCTTTATGAGGAGTTGTGGCCCGTTGTCAGGCAACGTGGCGTGG
TGTGCACTGTGTTTGCTGACGCAACCCCCACTGGTTGGGGCATTGCCACCACCTGTCAGCTCCTTTCCGG
GACTTTCGCTTTCCCCCTCCCTATTGCCACGGCGGAACTCATCGCCGCCTGCCTTGCCCGCTGCTGGACA
GGGGCTCGGCTGTTGGGCACTGACAATTCCGTGGTGTTGTCGGGGAAATCATCGTCCTTTCCTTGGCTGC
TCGCCTGTGTTGCCACCTGGATTCTGCGCGGGACGTCCTTCTGCTACGTCCCTTCGGCCCTCAATCCAGC
GGACCTTCCTTCCCGCGGCCTGCTGCCGGCTCTGCGGCCTCTTCCGCGTCTTCGCCTTCGCCCTCAGACG
AGTCGGATCTCCCTTTGGGCCGCCTCCCCGCGTCGACTTTAAGACCAATGACTTACAAGGCAGCTGTAGA
TCTTAGCCACTTTTTAAAAGAAAAGGGGGGACTGGAAGGGCTAATTCACTCCCAACGAAGACAAGATCTG
CTTTTTGCTTGTACTGGGTCTCTCTGGTTAGACCAGATCTGAGCCTGGGAGCTCTCTGGCTAACTAGGGA
ACCCACTGCTTAAGCCTCAATAAAGCTTGCCTTGAGTGCTTCAAGTAGTGTGTGCCCGTCTGTTGTGTGA
CTCTGGTAACTAGAGATCCCTCAGACCCTTTTAGTCAGTGTGGAAAATCTCTAGCAGTACGTATAGTAGT
TCATGTCATCTTATTATTCAGTATTTATAACTTGCAAAGAAATGAATATCAGAGAGTGAGAGGAACTTGT
TTATTGCAGCTTATAATGGTTACAAATAAAGCAATAGCATCACAAATTTCACAAATAAAGCATTTTTTTC
ACTGCATTCTAGTTGTGGTTTGTCCAAACTCATCAATGTATCTTATCATGTCTGGCTCTAGCTATCCCGC
CCCTAACTCCGCCCATCCCGCCCCTAACTCCGCCCAGTTCCGCCCATTCTCCGCCCCATGGCTGACTAAT
TTTTTTTATTTATGCAGAGGCCGAGGCCGCCTCGGCCTCTGAGCTATTCCAGAAGTAGTGAGGAGGCTTT
TTTGGAGGCCTAGGGACGTACCCAATTCGCCCTATAGTGAGTCGTATTACGCGCGCTCACTGGCCGTCGT
TTTACAACGTCGTGACTGGGAAAACCCTGGCGTTACCCAACTTAATCGCCTTGCAGCACATCCCCCTTTC
GCCAGCTGGCGTAATAGCGAAGAGGCCCGCACCGATCGCCCTTCCCAACAGTTGCGCAGCCTGAATGGCG
AATGGG
[124 nt withheld, positions 3367-3490]
C
[91 nt withheld, positions 3492-3582]
A
[49 nt withheld, positions 3584-3632]
CCTTTGACGTTGGAGTCCACGTTCTTT
[37 nt withheld, positions 3660-3696]
ACCCTATCTCGGTCTATTCTTTTGATTTATAAGGGATTTTGCCGATTTCGGCCTATTGGTTAAAAAATGA
GCTGATTTAACAAAAATTTAACGCGAATTTTAACAAAATATTAACGCTTACAATTTAGGTGGCACTTTTC
GGGGAAATGTGCGCGGAACCCCTATTTGTTTATTTTTCTAAATACATTCAAATATGTATCCGCTCATGAG
ACAATAACCCTGATAAATGCTTCAATAATATTGAAAAAGGAAGAGTATGAGTATTCAACATTTCCGTGTC
GCCCTTATTCCCTTTTTTGCGGCATTTTGCCTTCCTGTTTTTGCTCACCCAGAAACGCTGGTGAAAGTAA
AAGATGCTGAAGATCAGTTGGGTGCACGAGTGGGTTACATCGAACTGGATCTCAACAGCGGTAAGATCCT
TGAGAGTTTTCGCCCCGAAGAACGTTTTCCAATGATGAGCACTTTTAAAGTTCTGCTATGTGGCGCGGTA
TTATCCCGTATTGACGCCGGGCAAGAGCAACTCGGTCGCCGCATACACTATTCTCAGAATGACTTGGTTG
AGTACTCACCAGTCACAGAAAAGCATCTTACGGATGGCATGACAGTAAGAGAATTATGCAGTGCTGCCAT
AACCATGAGTGATAACACTGCGGCCAACTTACTTCTGACAACGATCGGAGGACCGAAGGAGCTAACCGCT
TTTTTGCACAACATGGGGGATCATGTAACTCGCCTTGATCGTTGGGAACCGGAGCTGAATGAAGCCATAC
CAAACGACGAGCGTGACACCACGATGCCTGTAGCAATGGCAACAACGTTGCGCAAACTATTAACTGGCGA
ACTACTTACTCTAGCTTCCCGGCAACAATTAATAGACTGGATGGAGGCGGATAAAGTTGCAGGACCACTT
CTGCGCTCGGCCCTTCCGGCTGGCTGGTTTATTGCTGATAAATCTGGAGCCGGTGAGCGTGGGTCTCGCG
GTATCATTGCAGCACTGGGGCCAGATGGTAAGCCCTCCCGTATCGTAGTTATCTACACGACGGGGAGTCA
GGCAACTATGGATGAACGAAATAGACAGATCGCTGAGATAGGTGCCTCACTGATTAAGCATTGGTAACTG
TCAGACCAAGTTTACTCATATATACTTTAGATTGATTTAAAACTTCATTTTTAATTTAAAAGGATCTAGG
TGAAGATCCTTTTTGATAATCTCATGACCAAAATCCCTTAACGTGAGTTTTCGTTCCACTGAGCGTCAGA
CCCCGTAGAAAAGATCAAAGGATCTTCTTGAGATCCTTTTTTTCTGCGCGTAATCTGCTGCTTGCAAACA
AAAAAACCACCGCTACCAGCGGTGGTTTGTTTGCCGGATCAAGAGCTACCAACTCTTTTTCCGAAGGTAA
CTGGCTTCAGCAGAGCGCAGATACCAAATACTGTTCTTCTAGTGTAGCCGTAGTTAGGCCACCACTTCAA
GAACTCTGTAGCACCGCCTACATACCTCGCTCTGCTAATCCTGTTACCAGTGGCTGCTGCCAGTGGCGAT
AAGTCGTGTCTTACCGGGTTGGACTCAAGACGATAGTTACCGGATAAGGCGCAGCGGTCGGGCTGAACGG
GGGGTTCGTGCACACAGCCCAGCTTGGAGCGAACGACCTACACCGAACTGAGATACCTACAGCGTGAGCT
ATGAGAAAGCGCCACGCTTCCCGAAGGGAGAAAGGCGGACAGGTATCCGGTAAGCGGCAGGGTCGGAACA
GGAGAGCGCACGAGGGAGCTTCCAGGGGGAAACGCCTGGTATCTTTATAGTCCTGTCGGGTTTCGCCACC
TCTGACTTGAGCGTCGATTTTTGTGATGCTCGTCAGGGGGGCGGAGCCTATGGAAAAACGCCAGCAACGC
GGCCTTTTTACGGTTCCTGGCCTTTTGCTGGCCTTTTGCTCACATGTTCTTTCCTGCGTTATCCCCTGAT
TCTGTGGATAACCGTATTACCGCCTTTGAGTGAGCTGATACCGCTCGCCGCAGCCGAACGACCGAGCGCA
GCGAGTCAGTGAGCGAGGAAGCGGAAGAGCGCCCAATACGCAAACCGCCTCTCCCCGCGCGTTGGCCGAT
TCATTAATGCAGCTGGCACGACAGGTTTCCCGACTGGAAAGCGGGCAGTGAGCGCAACGCAATTAATGTG
AGTTAGCTCACTCATTAGGCACCCCAGGCTTTACACTTTATGCTTCCGGCTCGTATGTTGTGTGGAATTG
TGAGCGGATAACAATTTCACACAGGAAACAGCTATGACCATGATTACGCCAAGCGCGCAATTAACCCTCA
CTAAAGGGAACAAAAGCTGGAGCTGCAAGCTTAATGTAGTCTTATGCAATACTCTTGTAGTCTTGCAACA
TGGTAACGATGAGTTAGCAACATGCCTTACAAGGAGAGAAAAAGCACCGTGCATGCCGATTGGTGGAAGT
AAGGTGGTACGATCGTGCCTTATTAGGAAGGCAACAGACGGGTCTGACATGGATTGGACGAACCACTGAA
TTGCCGCATTGCAGAGATATTGTATTTAAGTGCCTAGCTCGATACATAAACGGGTCTCTCTGGTTAGACC
AGATCTGAGCCTGGGAGCTCTCTGGCTAACTAGGGAACCCACTGCTTAAGCCTCAATAAAGCTTGCCTTG
AGTGCTTCAAGTAGTGTGTGCCCGTCTGTTGTGTGACTCTGGTAACTAGAGATCCCTCAGACCCTTTTAG
TCAGTGTGGAAAATCTCTAGCAGTGGCGCCCGAACAGGGACTTGAAAGCGAAAGGGAAACCAGAGGAGCT
CTCTCGACGCAGGACTCGGCTTGCTGAAGCGCGCACGGCAAGAGGCGAGGGGCGGCGACTGGTGAGTACG
CCAAAAATTTTGACTAGCGGAGGCTAGAAGGAGAGAGATGGGTGCGAGAGCGTCAGTATTAAGCGGGGGA
GAATTAGATCGCGATGGGAAAAAATTCGGTTAAGGCCAGGGGGAAAGAAAAAATATAAATTAAAACATAT
AGTATGGGCAAGCAGGGAGCTAGAACGATTCGCAGTTAATCCTGGCCTGTTAGAAACATCAGAAGGCTGT
AGACAAATACTGGGACAGCTACAACCATCCCTTCAGACAGGATCAGAAGAACTTAGATCATTATATAATA
CAGTAGCAACCCTCTATTGTGTGCATCAAAGGATAGAGATAAAAGACACCAAGGAAGCTTTAGACAAGAT
AGAGGAAGAGCAAAACAAAAGTAAGACCACCGCACAGCAAGCGGCCGCTGATCTTCAGACCTGGAGGAGG
AGATATGAGGGACAATTGGAGAAGTGAATTATATAAATATAAAGTAGTAAAAATTGAACCATTAGGAGTA
GCACCCACCAAGGCAAAGAGAAGAGTGGTGCAGAGAGAAAAAAGAGCAGTGGGAATAGGAGCTTTGTTCC
TTGGGTTCTTGGGAGCAGCAGGAAGCACTATGGGCGCAGCGTCAATGACGCTGACGGTACAGGCCAGACA
ATTATTGTCTGGTATAGTGCAGCAGCAGAACAATTTGCTGAGGGCTATTGAGGCGCAACAGCATCTGTTG
CAACTCACAGTCTGGGGCATCAAGCAGCTCCAGGCAAGAATCCTGGCTGTGGAAAGATACCTAAAGGATC
AACAGCTCCTGGGGATTTGGGGTTGCTCTGGAAAACTCATTTGCACCACTGCTGTGCCTTGGAATGCTAG
TTGGAGTAATAAATCTCTGGAACAGATTTGGAATCACACGACCTGGATGGAGTGGGACAGAGAAATTAAC
AATTACACAAGCTTAATACACTCCTTAATTGAAGAATCGCAAAACCAGCAAGAAAAGAATGAACAAGAAT
TATTGGAATTAGATAAATGGGCAAGTTTGTGGAATTGGTTTAACATAACAAATTGGCTGTGGTATATAAA
ATTATTCATAATGATAGTAGGAGGCTTGGTAGGTTTAAGAATAGTTTTTGCTGTACTTTCTATAGTGAAT
AGAGTTAGGCAGGGATATTCACCATTATCGTTTCAGACCCACCTCCCAACCCCGAGGGGACCCAGAGAGG
GCCTATTTCCCATGATTCCTTCATATTTGCATATACGATACAAGGCTGTTAGAGAGATAATTAGAATTAA
TTTGACTGTAAACACAAAGATATTAGTACAAAATACGTGACGTAGAAAGTAATAATTTCTTGGGTAGTTT
GCAGTTTTAAAATTATGTTTTAAAATGGACTATCATATGCTTACCGTAACTTGAAAGTATTTCGATTTCT
TGGCTTTATATATCTTGTGGAAAGGACGAAACACCGGATGGTCTGATTCATAACTCGTTTTAGAGCTAGA
AATAGCAAGTTAAAATAAGGCTAGTCCGTTATCAACTTGAAAAAGTGGCACCGAGTCGGTGCTTTTTTAA
GCTTGGCGTAACTAGATCTTGAGACAAATGGCAGTATTCATCCACAATTTTAAAAGAAAAGGGGGGATTG
GGGGGTACAGTGCAGGGGAAAGAATAGTAGACATAATAGCAACAGACATACAAACTAAAGAATTACAAAA
ACAAATTACAAAAATTCAAAATTTTCGGGTTTATTACAGGGACAGCAGAGATCCACTTTGGCGCCGGCTC
GAGGGGG
Features (pLannotate 1.2.2; 29 found; start..end, strand, type, name):
     14..80      +  CDS            small t antigen (fragment): SV40 (simian virus 40) small t antigen
    106..317     +  promoter       EF-1α core promoter: core promoter for human elongation factor EF-1α
    318..1256    +  intron         EF-1α intron A: intron upstream of the start codon of human EF-1α
   1278..1877    +  CDS            PuroR (fragment): puromycin N-acetyltransferase; pac from Streptomyces; confers resistance to puromycin
   1893..2481    +  misc_feature   WPRE: woodchuck hepatitis virus posttranscriptional regulatory element
   2532..2551    +  misc_feature   cPPT/CTS (fragment): central polypurine tract and central termination sequence of HIV-1
   2553..2786    +  LTR            3' LTR (ΔU3): self-inactivating 3' long terminal repeat (LTR) from HIV-1
   2864..2985    +  polyA_signal   SV40 poly(A) signal: SV40 polyadenylation signal
   3025..3160    +  rep_origin     SV40 ori: SV40 origin of replication
   3181..3199    -  promoter       T7 promoter: promoter for bacteriophage T7 RNA polymerase
   3207..3362    +  CDS            lacZα (fragment): LacZα fragment of β-galactosidase; lacZ fragment
   3367..3795    +  rep_origin     f1 ori (sequence partly withheld): f1 bacteriophage origin of replication; arrow indicates direction of (+) strand synthesis
   3848..3952    +  promoter       AmpR promoter: bla
   3953..4813    +  CDS            AmpR: β-lactamase; bla; confers resistance to ampicillin, carbenicillin, and related antibiotics
   4984..5572    +  rep_origin     ori: high-copy-number ColE1/pMB1/pBR322/pUC origin of replication
   5755..5847    +  CDS            lacI (fragment): lac repressor; lacI; The lac repressor binds to the lac operator to inhibit transcription in E. coli. This inhibition can be relieved by adding lactose or isopropyl-β-D-thiogalactopyranoside (IPTG).
   5860..5881    +  protein_bind   CAP binding site: CAP binding activates transcription in the presence of cAMP. E. coli catabolite activator protein
   5896..5926    +  promoter       lac promoter: promoter for the E. coli lac operon
   5934..5950    +  protein_bind   lac operator: The lac repressor binds to the lac operator to inhibit transcription in E. coli. This inhibition can be relieved by adding lactose or isopropyl-β-D-thiogalactopyranoside (IPTG). lac repressor encoded by lacI
   5995..6013    +  promoter       T3 promoter: promoter for bacteriophage T3 RNA polymerase
   6041..6267    +  promoter       RSV promoter: Rous sarcoma virus enhancer/promoter
   6268..6448    +  LTR            5' LTR (truncated): truncated 5' long terminal repeat (LTR) from HIV-1
   6495..6620    +  misc_feature   HIV-1 Ψ: packaging signal of human immunodeficiency virus type 1
   6604..6967    +  CDS            HIV-1 gag (fragment): gag protein from human immunodeficiency virus 1; gag
   7113..7346    +  misc_feature   RRE: The Rev response element (RRE) of HIV-1 allows for Rev-dependent mRNA export from the nucleus to the cytoplasm.
   7723..7749    +  CDS            Rev (fragment): human immunodeficiency virus 1 (HIV-1) Rev protein; rev; enhances nuclear export of unspliced and incompletely spliced viral mRNAs
   7753..7993    +  promoter       U6 promoter: RNA polymerase III promoter for human U6 snRNA
   8023..8098    +  misc_RNA       gRNA scaffold: guide RNA scaffold for the Streptococcus pyogenes CRISPR/Cas9 system
   8154..8271    +  misc_feature   cPPT/CTS: central polypurine tract and central termination sequence of HIV-1
