[The description below was written by a language model from this plasmid's Addgene catalogue record and pLannotate feature annotations shown in this document.]
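Description:
GUCY2C gRNA (BRDN0001148670) is a third-generation lentiviral single-guide RNA plasmid built on the lentiGuide-Puro backbone and designed to target human GUCY2C (guanylate cyclase 2C), with the guide chosen against the reference transcript NM_004963.3. It is propagated in E. coli as a high-copy plasmid through a ColE1/pUC-type origin with ampicillin selection (AmpR under its own bla promoter). The backbone also carries an f1 origin, an SV40 origin and poly(A) signal, and leftover lac and T7/T3 cloning-vector elements.

The lentiviral transfer cassette begins with an RSV promoter fused to a truncated HIV-1 5' LTR, which makes genomic RNA production Tat-independent. It is followed by the Ψ packaging signal with a partial gag sequence, and by the RRE for Rev-dependent nuclear export. Within the proviral region, a human U6 RNA polymerase III promoter drives the 20-nt GUCY2C spacer joined to the Streptococcus pyogenes Cas9 gRNA scaffold. A cPPT/CTS element, which aids nuclear import of the viral genome, comes next. An EF-1α core promoter with its intron A then expresses puromycin N-acetyltransferase for selection of transduced mammalian cells. WPRE enhances transcript expression, and the ΔU3 self-inactivating 3' LTR closes the cassette.

The plasmid does not encode Cas9, so it must be paired with a separate Cas9 vector such as lentiCas9-Blast or used in cells that already express Cas9. It belongs to a human kinome gRNA collection, built with optimized sgRNA design rules, and is suited to knockout of GUCY2C in human cells after lentiviral delivery.
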