Addgene plasmid #77564: GUCY2C gRNA (BRDN0001148670)
Purpose: 3rd generation lentiviral gRNA plasmid targeting human GUCY2C
Depositing lab: John Doench & David Root. Depositing organization: Broad Institute. Publication: Optimized sgRNA design to maximize activity and minimize off-target effects of CRISPR-Cas9. Doench JG, Fusi N, Sullender M, Hegde M, Vaimberg EW, Donovan KF, Smith I, Tothova Z, Wilen C, Orchard R, Virgin HW, Listgarten J, Root DE. Nat Biotechnol. 2016 Jan 18. doi: 10.1038/nbt.3437. PubMed 26780180.
Backbone
  Vector backbone: lentiGuide-Puro
  Backbone manufacturer: Zhang Lab (Addgene plasmid # 52963)
  Vector type: Mammalian Expression, Lentiviral, CRISPR
  Selectable markers: Puromycin
Growth in bacteria
  Bacterial resistance: Ampicillin, 100 μg/mL
  Growth temperature: 37°C
  Growth strain: DH5alpha
  Copy number: High Copy
Gene/Insert
  Gene/Insert name: GUCY2C (alt names: GUCY2C; NM_004963.3)
  gRNA/shRNA sequence: GATGGTCTGATTCATAACTC
  Species: H. sapiens (human)
  Entrez Gene: GUCY2C (a.k.a. DIAR6, GC-C, GCC, GUC2C, HSER, MECIL, MUCIL, STAR)
  Promoter: hU6
  Cloning method: Unknown
  Sequencing primers: 5′ U6-F; 3′ pS2-R
Terms and licenses: Academic/Nonprofit Terms; Industry Terms: Not Available to Industry
Depositor comments: The gRNA was designed to target the following Genbank reference sequence(s): NM_004963.3. Note that this plasmid does NOT contain Cas9. It should be used in conjunction with lentiCas9-Blast (Addgene #52962) or otherwise with cell lines already expressing Cas9. Browse the full kinome gRNA library at http://www.addgene.org/pooled-library/broadgpp-human-kinome/ or visit http://www.broadinstitute.org/rnai/public/ for detailed protocols and information.
How to cite: GUCY2C gRNA (BRDN0001148670) was a gift from John Doench & David Root (Addgene plasmid # 77564 ; http://n2t.net/addgene:77564 ; RRID:Addgene_77564)
