>Addgene plasmid #77564 | GUCY2C gRNA (BRDN0001148670) | depositor partial sequence | sequence record 145024 | Target Sequence
GATGGTCTGATTCATAACTC
