>Addgene plasmid #77564 | GUCY2C gRNA (BRDN0001148670) | addgene partial sequence | sequence record 188005 | hU6-F
AGAAAGTAATAATTTCTTGGGTAGTTTGCAGTTTTAAAATTATGTTTTAAAATGGACTATCATATGCTTA
CCGTAACTTGAAAGTATTTCGATTTCTTGGCTTTATATATCTTGTGGAAAGGACGAAACACCGGATGGTC
TGATTCATAACTCGTTTTAGAGCTAGAAATAGCAAGTTAAAATAAGGCTAGTCCGTTATCAACTTGAAAA
AGTGGCACCGAGTCGGTGCTTTTTTAAGCTTGGCGTAACTAGATCTTGAGACAAATGGCAGTATTCATCC
ACAATTTTAAAAGAAAAGGGGGGATTGGGGGGTACAGTGCAGGGGAAAGAATAGTAGACATAATAGCAAC
AGACATACAAACTAAAGAATTACAAAAACAAATTACAAAAATTCAAAATTTTCGGGTTTATTACAGGGAC
AGCAGAGATCCACTTTGGCGCCGGCTCGAGGGGGCCCGGGTGCAAAGATGGATAAAGTTTTAAACAGAGA
GGAATCTTTGCAGCTAATGGACCTTCTAGGTCTTGAAAGGAGTGGGAATTGGCTCCGGTGCCCGTCAGTG
GGCAGAGCGC
